Addgene plasmid #183070: pCJH009_proD_Cas12c-sgRNA-GFP_CAM
Purpose: Plasmid expressing Cas12c sgRNA targeting GFP (1) for in vivo interference assay in bacteria.
Depositing lab: Jennifer Doudna. Depositing organization: University of California, Berkeley. Publication: A naturally DNase-free CRISPR-Cas12c enzyme silences gene expression. Huang CJ, Adler BA, Doudna JA. Mol Cell. 2022 Jun 2;82(11):2148-2160.e4. doi: 10.1016/j.molcel.2022.04.020. PubMed 35659325.
Backbone
  Vector backbone: p15A ori
  Total vector size (bp): 2322
  Vector type: Bacterial Expression, CRISPR
Growth in bacteria
  Bacterial resistance: Chloramphenicol, 25 μg/mL
  Growth temperature: 37°C
  Growth strain: DH5alpha
  Copy number: Low Copy
Gene/Insert
  Gene/Insert name: Cas12c single guide RNA targeting GFP
Terms and licenses: Academic/Nonprofit Terms; Industry Terms: Not Available to Industry
How to cite: pCJH009_proD_Cas12c-sgRNA-GFP_CAM was a gift from Jennifer Doudna (Addgene plasmid # 183070 ; http://n2t.net/addgene:183070 ; RRID:Addgene_183070)
