[The description below was written by a language model from this plasmid's Addgene catalogue record and pLannotate feature annotations shown in this document.]
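Description:
pCJH009_proD_Cas12c-sgRNA-GFP_CAM is a small (about 2.3 kb) bacterial expression plasmid that supplies a Cas12c single guide RNA directed against GFP. It is built on a p15A origin backbone, which the catalogue entry lists as low copy. p15A is compatible with ColE1-type origins, so the plasmid can be maintained in E. coli alongside other plasmids, such as one encoding the Cas12c protein or a GFP target, although the record does not name specific partner plasmids. Selection is by chloramphenicol, through a cat (chloramphenicol acetyltransferase) gene driven by its native cat promoter and followed by a lambda t0 terminator.

The automated feature table annotates only the backbone: the resistance cassette, the p15A origin, and two short fragment matches to a pBR322 bom region and an RSF origin. These fragments are most likely partial homology hits rather than functional elements. The sgRNA cassette itself is not annotated and presumably lies in the unannotated stretches of the sequence. The plasmid name suggests the guide is transcribed from proD, an insulated constitutive synthetic E. coli promoter, but the record does not state the promoter explicitly and gives no spacer or scaffold details. The "(1)" in the stated purpose suggests this is one of several GFP-targeting guides in the series.

The stated use is an in vivo interference assay in bacteria, in which the guide directs Cas12c to GFP sequence. The associated publication describes Cas12c as a naturally DNase-free enzyme that silences gene expression, so the expected readout is repression of the target rather than DNA cleavage.
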