Features (pLannotate 1.2.2; 6 found; start..end, strand, type, name):
    157..191     -  terminator     lambda t0 terminator: minimal transcription terminator from phage lambda (Scholtissek and Grosse, 1987)
    265..921     -  CDS            cat: CAT_ECOLX - Experimental evidence at protein level: Swiss-Prot protein existence level 1. This enzyme is an effector of chloramphenicol resistance in bacteria. From Escherichia coli. This protein is used as a marker in many commonly used cloning vectors, such as pACYC184.
    922..1019    -  promoter       cat promoter: promoter of the E. coli cat gene encoding chloramphenicol acetyltransferase
   1026..1052    +  misc_feature   bom (fragment): basis of mobility region from pBR322
   1151..1206    -  rep_origin     RSF ori (fragment): Plasmids containing the RSF 1030 origin of replication can be propagated in E. coli cells that contain additional plasmids with compatible origins.
   1294..1839    -  rep_origin     p15A ori: Plasmids containing the medium-copy-number p15A origin of replication can be propagated in E. coli cells that contain a second plasmid with the ColE1 origin.
>Addgene plasmid #183070 | pCJH009_proD_Cas12c-sgRNA-GFP_CAM | addgene full sequence | sequence record 358154 | Addgene NGS Result
CCAGAAAAGAGGCCTCCCGAAAGGGGGGCCTTTTTTCGTTTTGGTCCGCTGAGCAGTTACAGAGATGTTA
CGAACCACTAGTGCACTGCAGTACACCTTTGGTCGAAAAAAAAAGCCCGCACTGTCAGGTGCGGGCTTTT
TTCTGTGTTTCCACCAATAAAAAACGCCCGGCGGCAACCGAGCGTTCTGAACAAATCCAGATGGAGTTCT
GAGGTCATTACTGGATCTATCAACAGGAGTCCAAGCGAGCTCGATATCAAATTACGCCCCGCCCTGCCAC
TCATCGCAGTACTGTTGTAATTCATTAAGCATTCTGCCGACATGGAAGCCATCACAAACGGCATGATGAA
CCTGAATCGCCAGCGGCATCAGCACCTTGTCGCCTTGCGTATAATATTTGCCCATGGTGAAAACGGGGGC
GAAGAAGTTGTCCATATTGGCCACGTTTAAATCAAAACTGGTGAAACTCACCCAGGGATTGGCTGAAACG
AAAAACATATTCTCAATAAACCCTTTAGGGAAATAGGCCAGGTTTTCACCGTAACACGCCACATCTTGCG
AATATATGTGTAGAAACTGCCGGAAATCGTCGTGGTATTCACTCCAGAGCGATGAAAACGTTTCAGTTTG
CTCATGGAAAACGGTGTAACAAGGGTGAACACTATCCCATATCACCAGCTCACCGTCTTTCATTGCCATA
CGAAATTCCGGATGAGCATTCATCAGGCGGGCAAGAATGTGAATAAAGGCCGGATAAAACTTGTGCTTAT
TTTTCTTTACGGTCTTTAAAAAGGCCGTAATATCCAGCTGAACGGTCTGGTTATAGGTACATTGAGCAAC
TGACTGAAATGCCTCAAAATGTTCTTTACGATGCCATTGGGATATATCAACGGTGGTATATCCAGTGATT
TTTTTCTCCATTTTAGCTTCCTTAGCTCCTGAAAATCTCGATAACTCAAAAAATACGCCCGGTAGTGATC
TTATTTCATTATGGTGAAAGTTGGAACCTCTTACGTGCCCGATCAAGCGCTAGCGGAGTGTATACTGGCT
TACTATGTTGGCACTGATGAGGGTGTCAGTGAAGTGCTTCATGTGGCAGGAGAAAAAAGGCTGCACCGGT
GCGTCAGCAGAATATGTGATACAGGATATATTCCGCTTCCTCGCTCACTGACTCGCTACGCTCGGTCGTT
CGACTGCGGCGAGCGGAAATGGCTTACGAACGGGGCGGAGATTTCCTGGAAGATGCCAGGAAGATACTTA
ACAGGGAAGTGAGAGGGCCGCGGCAAAGCCGTTTTTCCATAGGCTCCGCCCCCCTGACAAGCATCACGAA
ATCTGACGCTCAAATCAGTGGTGGCGAAACCCGACAGGACTATAAAGATACCAGGCGTTTCCCCCTGGCG
GCTCCCTCGTGCGCTCTCCTGTTCCTGCCTTTCGGTTTACCGGTGTCATTCCGCTGTTATGGCCGCGTTT
GTCTCATTCCACGCCTGACACTCAGTTCCGGGTAGGCAGTTCGCTCCAAGCTGGACTGTATGCACGAACC
CCCCGTTCAGTCCGACCGCTGCGCCTTATCCGGTAACTATCGTCTTGAGTCCAACCCGGAAAGACATGCA
AAAGCACCACTGGCAGCAGCCACTGGTAATTGATTTAGAGGAGTTAGTCTTGAAGTCATGCGCCGGTTAA
GGCTAAACTGAAAGGACAAGTTTTGGTGACTGCGCTCCTCCAAGCCAGTTACCTCGGTTCAAAGAGTTGG
TAGCTCAGAGAACCTTCGAAAAACCGCCCTGCAAGGCGGTTTTTTCGTTTTCAGAGCAAGAGATTACGCG
CAGACCAAAACGATCTCAAGAAGATCATCTTATTAATCAGATAAAATATTTCTAGATTTCAGTGCAATTT
ATCTCTTCAAATGTAGCACCTGAAGTCAGCCCCATACGATATAAGTTGTTTCAGCCAAAAAACTTAAGAC
CGCCGGTCTTGTCCACTACCTTGCAGTAATGCGGTGGACAGGATCGGCGGTTTTCTTTTCTCTTCTCAAC
CCTGAATTCGCATCTAGACTGAACTGGCCGATAATTGCAGACGAACGCACAGCTAACACCACGTCGTCCC
TATCTGCTGCCCTAGGTCTATGAGTGGTTGCTGGATAACTTTACGGGCATGCATAAGGCTCGTATAATAT
ATTCAGGATACCACCCGTGCATTTCTGGATCAATGATCCGTACCTCAATGTCCGGGCGCGCAGCTAGAGC
GACCTGAAATCTGAAAAGCAGGATTCAGGTTGGGTTTGAGGTCCCAATTCTTGTTGAAAGCAGGATTCAC
TCGGTACCAAATT
